>Addgene plasmid #21964 | pLKO-shD | depositor partial sequence | sequence record 10097 | Author sequence
CCAGCAGAAACCAGTGAGAAA
