>Addgene plasmid #21964 | pLKO-shD | addgene partial sequence | sequence record 27767 | 21964 with LKO.1-5
TATATCTTGTGGAAGGACGAAACACCGGCCAGCAGAAACCAGTGAGAAACTCGAGTTTCTCACTGGTTTC
TGCTGGTTTTTGAATTCTCGACCTCGAGACAAATGGCAGTATTCATCCACAATTTTAAAAGAAAAGGGGG
GATTGGGGGGTACAGTGCAGGGGAAAGAATAGTAGACATAATAGCAACAGACATACAAACTAAAGAATTA
CAAAAACAAATTACAAAAATTCAAAATTTTCGGGTTTATTACAGGGACAGCAGAGATCCACTTTGGCCGC
GGCTCGAGGGGGTTGGGGTTGCGCCTTTTCCAAGGCAGCCCTGGGTTTGCGCAGGGACGCGGCTGCTCTG
GGCGTGGTTCCGGGAAACGCAGCGGCGCCGACCCTGGGTCTCGCACATTCTTCACGTCCGTTCGCAGCGT
CACCCGGATCTTCGCCGCTACCCT
