[The description below was written by a language model from this plasmid's Addgene catalogue record.]
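Description:
pLKO-shD is a lentiviral RNAi plasmid built on the pLKO.1 backbone (about 7 kb without insert) and designed to knock down human NEDD9, also known as HEF1 or CAS-L. The insert is recorded as a 21 bp targeting sequence directed against the NEDD9 transcript, cloned between the AgeI and EcoRI sites, both of which are retained. These are the standard sites used to place short-hairpin cassettes in pLKO.1, where hairpins are typically transcribed from a U6 RNA polymerase III promoter. The record itself does not list the promoter or give a feature table, so this arrangement is inferred from the backbone rather than documented for this clone. The name and vector type indicate an shRNA format, although the catalogue labels the insert as an siRNA sequence.

In bacteria the plasmid is maintained at high copy under ampicillin selection. The recommended host is a recombination-deficient strain, which helps stabilise the repeated lentiviral terminal sequences. In mammalian cells the construct works as a transfer vector: when it is supplied with separate packaging and envelope functions, its genome is packaged into lentiviral particles. These integrate into target cells and allow stable, long-term hairpin expression. Transduced cells can be selected with the puromycin resistance marker.

The associated publication concerns LKB1 and its role in lung cancer differentiation and metastasis. This suggests the plasmid was used to deplete NEDD9 in human cancer cells and test its contribution to those phenotypes. The "shD" name implies it is one of a series of hairpins, though the record does not describe the others.
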