Addgene plasmid #21964: pLKO-shD
Depositing lab: Lynda Chin. Depositing organization: Dana-Farber Cancer Institute. Publication: LKB1 modulates lung cancer differentiation and metastasis. Ji H, Ramsey MR, Hayes DN, Fan C, McNamara K, Kozlowski P, Torrice C, Wu MC, Shimamura T, Perera SA, Liang MC, Cai D, Naumov GN, Bao L, Contreras CM, Li D, Chen L, Krishnamurthy J, Koivunen J, Chirieac LR, Padera RF, Bronson RT, Lindeman NI, Christiani DC, Lin X, Shapiro GI, Janne PA, Johnson BE, Meyerson M, Kwiatkowski DJ, Castrillon DH, Bardeesy N, Sharpless NE, Wong KK. Nature. 2007 Aug 16. 448(7155):807-10. 10.1038/nature06030 PubMed 17676035.
Backbone
  Vector backbone: pLKO.1
  Backbone size w/o insert (bp): 7032
  Vector type: Mammalian Expression, Lentiviral, RNAi
  Selectable markers: Puromycin
Growth in bacteria
  Bacterial resistance: Ampicillin, 100 μg/mL
  Growth temperature: 37°C
  Growth strain: Stbl3
  Copy number: High Copy
Gene/Insert
  Gene/Insert name: si NEDD9 (alt names: siRNA Nedd9; NEDD9; HEF1)
  Species: H. sapiens (human)
  Insert size (bp): 21
  GenBank ID: NM_006403
  Entrez Gene: NEDD9 (a.k.a. CAS-L, CAS2, CASL, CASS2, HEF1)
  Cloning method: Restriction Enzyme; 5′ cloning site AgeI (not destroyed); 3′ cloning site EcoRI (not destroyed)
  Sequencing primers: 5′ PLKO.1 5'
Terms and licenses: Academic/Nonprofit Terms; Industry Terms: Not Available to Industry
How to cite: pLKO-shD was a gift from Lynda Chin (Addgene plasmid # 21964 ; http://n2t.net/addgene:21964 ; RRID:Addgene_21964)
